>Addgene plasmid #144027 | TFORF2433 | addgene full sequence | sequence record 400560 | Addgene NGS Result
TTAATGTAGTCTTATGCAATACTCTTGTAGTCTTGCAACATGGTAACGATGAGTTAGCAACATGCCTTAC
AAGGAGAGAAAAAGCACCGTGCATGCCGATTGGTGGAAGTAAGGTGGTACGATCGTGCCTTATTAGGAAG
GCAACAGACGGGTCTGACATGGATTGGACGAACCACTGAATTGCCGCATTGCAGAGATATTGTATTTAAG
TGCCTAGCTCGATACATAAACGGGTCTCTCTGGTTAGACCAGATCTGAGCCTGGGAGCTCTCTGGCTAAC
TAGGGAACCCACTGCTTAAGCCTCAATAAAGCTTGCCTTGAGTGCTTCAAGTAGTGTGTGCCCGTCTGTT
GTGTGACTCTGGTAACTAGAGATCCCTCAGACCCTTTTAGTCAGTGTGGAAAATCTCTAGCAGTGGCGCC
CGAACAGGGACTTGAAAGCGAAAGGGAAACCAGAGGAGCTCTCTCGACGCAGGACTCGGCTTGCTGAAGC
GCGCACGGCAAGAGGCGAGGGGCGGCGACTGGTGAGTACGCCAAAAATTTTGACTAGCGGAGGCTAGAAG
GAGAGAGATGGGTGCGAGAGCGTCAGTATTAAGCGGGGGAGAATTAGATCGCGATGGGAAAAAATTCGGT
TAAGGCCAGGGGGAAAGAAAAAATATAAATTAAAACATATAGTATGGGCAAGCAGGGAGCTAGAACGATT
CGCAGTTAATCCTGGCCTGTTAGAAACATCAGAAGGCTGTAGACAAATACTGGGACAGCTACAACCATCC
CTTCAGACAGGATCAGAAGAACTTAGATCATTATATAATACAGTAGCAACCCTCTATTGTGTGCATCAAA
GGATAGAGATAAAAGACACCAAGGAAGCTTTAGACAAGATAGAGGAAGAGCAAAACAAAAGTAAGACCAC
CGCACAGCAAGCGGCCGCTGATCTTCAGACCTGGAGGAGGAGATATGAGGGACAATTGGAGAAGTGAATT
ATATAAATATAAAGTAGTAAAAATTGAACCATTAGGAGTAGCACCCACCAAGGCAAAGAGAAGAGTGGTG
CAGAGAGAAAAAAGAGCAGTGGGAATAGGAGCTTTGTTCCTTGGGTTCTTGGGAGCAGCAGGAAGCACTA
TGGGCGCAGCGTCAATGACGCTGACGGTACAGGCCAGACAATTATTGTCTGGTATAGTGCAGCAGCAGAA
CAATTTGCTGAGGGCTATTGAGGCGCAACAGCATCTGTTGCAACTCACAGTCTGGGGCATCAAGCAGCTC
CAGGCAAGAATCCTGGCTGTGGAAAGATACCTAAAGGATCAACAGCTCCTGGGGATTTGGGGTTGCTCTG
GAAAACTCATTTGCACCACTGCTGTGCCTTGGAATGCTAGTTGGAGTAATAAATCTCTGGAACAGATTTG
GAATCACACGACCTGGATGGAGTGGGACAGAGAAATTAACAATTACACAAGCTTAATACACTCCTTAATT
GAAGAATCGCAAAACCAGCAAGAAAAGAATGAACAAGAATTATTGGAATTAGATAAATGGGCAAGTTTGT
GGAATTGGTTTAACATAACAAATTGGCTGTGGTATATAAAATTATTCATAATGATAGTAGGAGGCTTGGT
AGGTTTAAGAATAGTTTTTGCTGTACTTTCTATAGTGAATAGAGTTAGGCAGGGATATTCACCATTATCG
TTTCAGACCCACCTCCCAACCCCGAGGGGACCCATGCATTGCATCTCAATTAGTCAGCAACCAGGTGTGG
AAAGTCCCCAGGCTCCCCAGCAGGCAGAAGTATGCAAAGCATGCGTCTCAATTAGTCAGCAACCATAGTC
CCGCCCCTAACTCCGCCCATCCCGCCCCTAACTCCGCCCAGTTCCGCCCATTCTCCGCCCCATGGCTGAC
TAATTTTTTTTATTTATGCAGAGGCCGAGGCCGCCTCGGCCTCTGAGCTATTCCAGAAGTAGTGAGGAGG
CTTTTTTGGAGGCCTAGGCTTTTGCAAAAAGCTTTCTAGAGGTACCACCGGAGCTTACCATGACCGAGTA
CAAGCCCACGGTGCGCCTCGCCACCCGCGACGACGTCCCCAGGGCCGTACGCACCCTCGCCGCCGCGTTC
GCCGACTACCCCGCCACGCGCCACACCGTCGATCCGGACCGCCACATCGAGCGGGTCACCGAGCTGCAAG
AACTCTTCCTCACGCGCGTCGGGCTCGACATCGGCAAGGTGTGGGTCGCGGACGACGGCGCCGCCGTGGC
GGTCTGGACCACGCCGGAGAGCGTCGAAGCGGGGGCGGTGTTCGCCGAGATCGGCCCGCGCATGGCCGAG
TTGAGCGGTTCCCGGCTGGCCGCGCAGCAACAGATGGAAGGCCTCCTGGCGCCGCACCGGCCCAAGGAGC
CCGCGTGGTTCCTGGCCACCGTCGGCGTCTCGCCCGACCACCAGGGCAAGGGTCTGGGCAGCGCCGTCGT
GCTCCCCGGAGTGGAGGCGGCCGAGCGCGCCGGGGTGCCCGCCTTCCTGGAGACCTCCGCGCCCCGCAAC
CTCCCCTTCTACGAGCGGCTCGGCTTCACCGTCACCGCCGACGTCGAGGTGCCCGAAGGACCGCGCACCT
GGTGCATGACCCGCAAGCCCGGTGCCAGTTAACGAATTCTAGATCTTGAGACAAATGGCAGTATTCATCC
ACAATTTTAAAAGAAAAGGGGGGATTGGGGGGTACAGTGCAGGGGAAAGAATAGTAGACATAATAGCAAC
AGACATACAAACTAAAGAATTACAAAAACAAATTACAAAAATTCAAAATTTTCGGGTTTATTACAGGGAC
AGCAGAGATCCACTTTGGCGCCGGCTCGAGGCCTGCAGGTGCAAAGATGGATAAAGTTTTAAACAGAGAG
GAATCTTTGCAGCTAATGGACCTTCTAGGTCTTGAAAGGAGTGGGAATTGGCTCCGGTGCCCGTCAGTGG
GCAGAGCGCACATCGCCCACAGTCCCCGAGAAGTTGGGGGGAGGGGTCGGCAATTGAACCGGTGCCTAGA
GAAGGTGGCGCGGGGTAAACTGGGAAAGTGATGTCGTGTACTGGCTCCGCCTTTTTCCCGAGGGTGGGGG
AGAACCGTATATAAGTGCAGTAGTCGCCGTGAACGTTCTTTTTCGCAACGGGTTTGCCGCCAGAACACAG
GTAAGTGCCGTGTGTGGTTCCCGCGGGCCTGGCCTCTTTACGGGTTATGGCCCTTGCGTGCCTTGAATTA
CTTCCACCTGGCTGCAGTACGTGATTCTTGATCCCGAGCTTCGGGTTGGAAGTGGGTGGGAGAGTTCGAG
GCCTTGCGCTTAAGGAGCCCCTTCGCCTCGTGCTTGAGTTGAGGCCTGGCCTGGGCGCTGGGGCCGCCGC
GTGCGAATCTGGTGGCACCTTCGCGCCTGTCTCGCTGCTTTCGATAAGTCTCTAGCCATTTAAAATTTTT
GATGACCTGCTGCGACGCTTTTTTTCTGGCAAGATAGTCTTGTAAATGCGGGCCAAGATCTGCACACTGG
TATTTCGGTTTTTGGGGCCGCGGGCGGCGACGGGGCCCGTGCGTCCCAGCGCACATGTTCGGCGAGGCGG
GGCCTGCGAGCGCGGCCACCGAGAATCGGACGGGGGTAGTCTCAAGCTGGCCGGCCTGCTCTGGTGCCTG
GCCTCGCGCCGCCGTGTATCGCCCCGCCCTGGGCGGCAAGGCTGGCCCGGTCGGCACCAGTTGCGTGAGC
GGAAAGATGGCCGCTTCCCGGCCCTGCTGCAGGGAGCTCAAAATGGAGGACGCGGCGCTCGGGAGAGCGG
GCGGGTGAGTCACCCACACAAAGGAAAAGGGCCTTTCCGTCCTCAGCCGTCGCTTCATGTGACTCCACGG
AGTACCGGGCGCCGTCCAGGCACCTCGATTAGTTCTCGAGCTTTTGGAGTACGTCGTCTTTAGGTTGGGG
GGAGGGGTTTTATGCGATGGAGTTTCCCCACACTGAGTGGGTGGAGACTGAAGTTAGGCCAGCTTGGCAC
TTGATGTAATTCTCCTTGGAATTTGCCCTTTTTGAGTTTGGATCTTGGTTCATTCTCAAGCCTCAGACAG
TGGTTCAAAGTTTTTTTCTTCCATTTCAGGTGTCGTGAGGCTAGCACCGCCACCATGGCCGCGCAGGTCG
CCCCCGCCGCCGCCAGCAGCCTGGGCAACCCGCCGCCGCCGCCGCCCTCGGAGCTGAAGAAAGCCGAGCA
GCAGCAGCGGGAGGAGGCGGGGGGCGAGGCGGCGGCGGCGGCAGCGGCCGAGCGCGGGGAAATGAAGGCA
GCCGCCGGGCAGGAAAGCGAGGGCCCCGCCGTGGGGCCGCCGCAGCCGCTGGGAAAGGAGCTGCAGGACG
GGGCCGAGAGCAATGGGGGTGGCGGCGGCGGCGGAGCCGGCAGCGGCGGCGGGCCCGGCGCGGAGCCGGA
CCTGAAGAACTCGAACGGGAACGCGGGCCCTAGGCCCGCCCTGAACAATAACCTCACGGAGCCGCCCGGC
GGCGGCGGTGGCGGCAGCAGCGATGGGGTGGGGGCGCCTCCTCACTCAGCCGCGGCCGCCTTGCCGCCCC
CAGCCTACGGCTTCGGGCAACCCTACGGCCGGAGCCCGTCTGCCGTCGCCGCCGCCGCGGCCGCCGTCTT
CCACCAACAACATGGCGGACAACAAAGCCCTGGCCTGGCAGCGCTGCAGAGCGGCGGCGGCGGGGGCCTG
GAGCCCTACGCGGGGCCCCAGCAGAACTCTCACGACCACGGCTTCCCCAACCACCAGTACAACTCCTACT
ACCCCAACCGCAGCGCCTACCCCCCGCCCGCCCCGGCCTACGCGCTGAGCTCCCCGAGAGGTGGCACTCC
GGGCTCCGGCGCGGCGGCGGCTGCCGGCTCCAAGCCGCCTCCCTCCTCCAGCGCCTCCGCCTCCTCGTCG
TCTTCGTCCTTCGCTCAGCAGCGCTTCGGGGCCATGGGGGGAGGCGGCCCCTCCGCGGCCGGCGGGGGAA
CTCCCCAGCCCACCGCCACCCCCACCCTCAACCAACTGCTCACGTCGCCCAGCTCGGCCCGGGGCTACCA
GGGCTACCCCGGGGGCGACTACAGTGGCGGGCCCCAGGACGGGGGCGCCGGCAAGGGCCCGGCGGACATG
GCCTCGCAGTGTTGGGGGGCTGCGGCGGCGGCAGCTGCGGCGGCGGCCGCCTCGGGAGGGGCCCAACAAA
GGAGCCACCACGCGCCCATGAGCCCCGGGAGCAGCGGCGGCGGGGGGCAGCCGCTCGCCCGGACCCCTCA
GCCATCCAGTCCAATGGATCAGATGGGCAAGATGAGACCTCAGCCATATGGCGGGACTAACCCATACTCG
CAGCAACAGGGACCTCCGTCAGGACCGCAGCAAGGACATGGGTACCCAGGGCAGCCATACGGGTCCCAGA
CCCCGCAGCGGTACCCGATGACCATGCAGGGCCGGGCGCAGAGTGCCATGGGCGGCCTCTCTTATACACA
GCAGATTCCTCCTTATGGACAACAAGGCCCCAGCGGGTATGGTCAACAGGGCCAGACTCCATATTACAAC
CAGCAAAGTCCTCACCCTCAGCAGCAGCAGCCACCCTACTCCCAGCAACCACCGTCCCAGACCCCTCATG
CCCAACCTTCGTATCAGCAGCAGCCACAGTCTCAACCACCACAGCTCCAGTCCTCTCAGCCTCCATACTC
CCAGCAGCCATCCCAGCCTCCACATCAGCAGTCCCCGGCTCCATACCCCTCCCAGCAGTCGACGACACAG
CAGCACCCCCAGAGCCAGCCCCCCTACTCACAGCCACAGGCTCAGTCTCCTTACCAGCAGCAGCAACCTC
AGCAGCCAGCACCCTCGACGCTCTCCCAGCAGGCTGCGTATCCTCAGCCCCAGTCTCAGCAGTCCCAGCA
AACTGCCTATTCCCAGCAGCGCTTCCCTCCACCGCAGGAGCTATCTCAAGATTCATTTGGGTCTCAGGCA
TCCTCAGCCCCCTCAATGACCTCCAGTAAGGGAGGGCAAGAAGATATGAACCTGAGCCTTCAGTCAAGAC
CCTCCAGCTTGCCTGATCTATCTGGTTCAATAGATGACCTCCCCATGGGGACAGAAGGAGCTCTGAGTCC
TGGAGTGAGCACATCAGGGATTTCCAGCAGCCAAGGAGAGCAGAGTAATCCAGCTCAGTCTCCTTTCTCT
CCTCATACCTCCCCTCACCTGCCTGGCATCCGAGGCCCTTCCCCGTCCCCTGTTGGCTCTCCCGCCAGTG
TTGCTCAGTCTCGCTCAGGACCACTCTCGCCTGCTGCAGTGCCAGGCAACCAGATGCCACCTCGGCCACC
CAGTGGCCAGTCGGACAGCATCATGCATCCTTCCATGAACCAATCAAGCATTGCCCAAGATCGAGGTTAT
ATGCAGAGGAACCCCCAGATGCCCCAGTACAGTTCCCCCCAGCCCGGCTCAGCCTTATCTCCGCGTCAGC
CTTCCGGAGGACAGATACACACAGGCATGGGCTCCTACCAGCAGAACTCCATGGGGAGCTATGGTCCCCA
GGGGGGTCAGTATGGCCCACAAGGTGGCTACCCCAGGCAGCCAAACTATAATGCCTTGCCCAATGCCAAC
TACCCCAGTGCAGGCATGGCTGGAGGCATAAACCCCATGGGTGCCGGAGGTCAAATGCATGGACAGCCTG
GCATCCCACCTTATGGCACACTCCCTCCAGGGAGGATGAGTCACGCCTCCATGGGCAACCGGCCTTATGG
CCCTAACATGGCCAATATGCCACCTCAGGTTGGGTCAGGGATGTGTCCCCCACCAGGGGGCATGAACCGG
AAAACCCAAGAAACTGCTGTCGCCATGCATGTTGCTGCCAACTCTATCCAAAACAGGCCGCCAGGCTACC
CCAATATGAATCAAGGGGGCATGATGGGAACTGGACCTCCTTATGGACAAGGGATTAATAGTATGGCTGG
CATGATCAACCCTCAGGGACCCCCATATTCCATGGGTGGAACCATGGCCAACAATTCTGCAGGGATGGCA
GCCAGCCCAGAGATGATGGGCCTTGGGGATGTAAAGTTAACTCCAGCCACCAAAATGAACAACAAGGCAG
ATGGGACACCCAAGACAGAATCCAAATCCAAGAAATCCAGTTCTTCTACTACAACCAATGAGAAGATCAC
CAAGTTGTATGAGCTGGGTGGTGAGCCTGAGAGGAAGATGTGGGTGGACCGTTATCTGGCCTTCACTGAG
GAGAAGGCCATGGGCATGACAAATCTGCCTGCTGTGGGTAGGAAACCTCTGGACCTCTATCGCCTCTATG
TGTCTGTGAAGGAGATTGGTGGATTGACTCAGGTCAACAAGAACAAAAAATGGCGGGAACTTGCAACCAA
CCTCAATGTGGGCACATCAAGCAGTGCTGCCAGCTCCTTGAAAAAGCAGTATATCCAGTGTCTCTATGCC
TTTGAATGCAAGATTGAACGGGGAGAAGACCCTCCCCCAGACATCTTTGCAGCTGCTGATTCCAAGAAGT
CCCAGCCCAAGATCCAGCCTCCCTCTCCTGCGGGATCAGGATCTATGCAGGGGCCCCAGACTCCCCAGTC
AACCAGCAGTTCCATGGCAGAAGGAGGAGACTTAAAGCCACCAACTCCAGCATCCACACCACACAGTCAG
ATCCCCCCATTGCCAGGCATGAGCAGGAGCAATTCAGTTGGGATCCAGGATGCCTTTAATGATGGAAGTG
ACTCCACATTCCAGAAGCGGAATTCCATGACTCCAAACCCTGGGTATCAGCCCAGTATGAATACCTCTGA
CATGATGGGGCGCATGTCCTATGAGCCAAATAAGGATCCTTATGGCAGCATGAGGAAAGCTCCAGGGAGT
GATCCCTTCATGTCCTCAGGGCAGGGCCCCAACGGCGGGATGGGTGACCCCTACAGTCGTGCTGCCGGCC
CTGGGCTAGGAAATGTGGCGATGGGACCACGACAGCACTATCCCTATGGAGGTCCTTATGACAGAGTGAG
GACGGAGCCTGGAATAGGGCCTGAGGGAAACATGAGCACTGGGGCCCCACAGCCGAATCTCATGCCTTCC
AACCCAGACTCGGGGATGTATTCTCCTAGCCGCTACCCCCCGCAGCAGCAGCAGCAGCAGCAGCAACGAC
ATGATTCCTATGGCAATCAGTTCTCCACCCAAGGCACCCCTTCTGGCAGCCCCTTCCCCAGCCAGCAGAC
TACAATGTATCAACAGCAACAGCAGGTATCCAGCCCTGCTCCCCTGCCCCGGCCAATGGAGAACCGCACC
TCTCCTAGCAAGTCTCCATTCCTGCACTCTGGGATGAAAATGCAGAAGGCAGGTCCCCCAGTACCTGCCT
CGCACATAGCACCTGCCCCTGTGCAGCCCCCCATGATTCGGCGGGATATCACCTTCCCACCTGGCTCTGT
TGAAGCCACACAGCCTGTGTTGAAGCAGAGGAGGCGGCTCACAATGAAAGACATTGGAACCCCGGAGGCA
TGGCGGGTAATGATGTCCCTCAAGTCTGGTCTCCTGGCAGAGAGCACATGGGCATTAGATACCATCAACA
TCCTGCTGTATGATGACAACAGCATCATGACCTTCAACCTCAGTCAGCTCCCAGGGTTGCTAGAGCTCCT
TGTAGAATATTTCCGACGATGCCTGATTGAGATCTTTGGCATTTTAAAGGAGTATGAGGTGGGTGACCCA
GGACAGAGAACGCTACTGGATCCTGGGAGGTTCAGCAAGGTGTCTAGTCCAGCTCCCATGGAGGGTGGGG
AAGAAGAAGAAGAACTTCTAGGTCCTAAACTAGAAGAGGAAGAAGAAGAGGAAGTAGTTGAAAATGATGA
GGAGATAGCCTTTTCAGGCAAGGACAAGCCAGCTTCAGAGAATAGTGAGGAGAAGCTGATCAGTAAGTTT
GACAAGCTTCCAGTAAAGATCGTACAGAAGAATGATCCATTTGTGGTGGACTGCTCAGATAAGCTTGGGC
GTGTGCAGGAGTTTGACAGTGGCCTGCTGCACTGGCGGATTGGTGGGGGGGACACCACTGAGCATATCCA
GACCCACTTCGAGAGCAAGACAGAGCTGCTGCCTTCCCGGCCTCACGCACCCTGCCCACCAGCCCCTCGG
AAGCATGTGACAACAGCAGAGGGTACACCAGGGACAACAGACCAGGAGGGGCCCCCACCTGATGGACCTC
CAGAAAAACGGATCACAGCCACTATGGATGACATGTTGTCTACTCGGTCTAGCACCTTGACCGAGGATGG
AGCTAAGAGTTCAGAGGCCATCAAGGAGAGCAGCAAGTTTCCATTTGGCATTAGCCCAGCACAGAGCCAC
CGGAACATCAAGATCCTAGAGGACGAACCCCACAGTAAGGATGAGACCCCACTGTGTACCCTTCTGGACT
GGCAGGATTCTCTTGCCAAGCGCTGCGTCTGTGTGTCCAATACCATTCGAAGCCTGTCATTTGTGCCAGG
CAATGACTTTGAGATGTCCAAACACCCAGGGCTGCTGCTCATCCTGGGCAAGCTGATCCTGCTGCACCAC
AAGCACCCAGAACGGAAGCAGGCACCACTAACTTATGAAAAGGAGGAGGAACAGGACCAAGGGGTGAGCT
GCAACAAAGTGGAGTGGTGGTGGGACTGCTTGGAGATGCTCCGGGAAAACACCTTGGTTACACTCGCCAA
CATCTCGGGGCAGTTGGACCTATCTCCATACCCCGAGAGCATTTGCCTGCCTGTCCTGGACGGACTCCTA
CACTGGGCAGTTTGCCCTTCAGCTGAAGCCCAGGACCCCTTTTCCACCCTGGGCCCCAATGCCGTCCTTT
CCCCGCAGAGACTGGTCTTGGAAACCCTCAGCAAACTCAGCATCCAGGACAACAATGTGGACCTGATTCT
GGCCACACCCCCCTTCAGCCGCCTGGAGAAGTTGTATAGCACTATGGTGCGCTTCCTCAGTGACCGAAAG
AACCCGGTGTGCCGGGAGATGGCTGTGGTACTGCTGGCCAACCTGGCTCAGGGGGACAGCCTGGCAGCTC
GTGCCATTGCAGTGCAGAAGGGCAGTATCGGCAACCTCCTGGGCTTCCTAGAGGACAGCCTTGCCGCCAC
ACAGTTCCAGCAGAGCCAGGCCAGCCTCCTCCACATGCAGAACCCACCCTTTGAGCCAACTAGTGTGGAC
ATGATGCGGCGGGCTGCCCGCGCGCTGCTTGCCTTGGCCAAGGTGGACGAGAACCACTCAGAGTTTACTC
TGTACGAATCACGGCTGTTGGACATCTCGGTATCACCGTTGATGAACTCATTGGTTTCACAAGTCATTTG
TGATGTACTGTTTTTGATTGGCCAGTCATAGTAATGAACTAGTCCGTAACTTGAAAGTATTTCGATTTCT
TGGCTTTATATATCTTGTGGAAAGGACGAGGAGATAGAAGCTAGGGCGTTTATACGCGTTAAGTCGACAA
TCAACCTCTGGATTACAAAATTTGTGAAAGATTGACTGGTATTCTTAACTATGTTGCTCCTTTTACGCTA
TGTGGATACGCTGCTTTAATGCCTTTGTATCATGCTATTGCTTCCCGTATGGCTTTCATTTTCTCCTCCT
TGTATAAATCCTGGTTGCTGTCTCTTTATGAGGAGTTGTGGCCCGTTGTCAGGCAACGTGGCGTGGTGTG
CACTGTGTTTGCTGACGCAACCCCCACTGGTTGGGGCATTGCCACCACCTGTCAGCTCCTTTCCGGGACT
TTCGCTTTCCCCCTCCCTATTGCCACGGCGGAACTCATCGCCGCCTGCCTTGCCCGCTGCTGGACAGGGG
CTCGGCTGTTGGGCACTGACAATTCCGTGGTGTTGTCGGGGAAATCATCGTCCTTTCCTTGGCTGCTCGC
CTGTGTTGCCACCTGGATTCTGCGCGGGACGTCCTTCTGCTACGTCCCTTCGGCCCTCAATCCAGCGGAC
CTTCCTTCCCGCGGCCTGCTGCCGGCTCTGCGGCCTCTTCCGCGTCTTCGCCTTCGCCCTCAGACGAGTC
GGATCTCCCTTTGGGCCGCCTCCCCGCGTCGACTTTAAGACCAATGACTTACAAGGCAGCTGTAGATCTT
AGCCACTTTTTAAAAGAAAAGGGGGGACTGGAAGGGCTAATTCACTCCCAACGAAGACAAGATCTGCTTT
TTGCTTGTACTGGGTCTCTCTGGTTAGACCAGATCTGAGCCTGGGAGCTCTCTGGCTAACTAGGGAACCC
ACTGCTTAAGCCTCAATAAAGCTTGCCTTGAGTGCTTCAAGTAGTGTGTGCCCGTCTGTTGTGTGACTCT
GGTAACTAGAGATCCCTCAGACCCTTTTAGTCAGTGTGGAAAATCTCTAGCAGTACGTATAGTAGTTCAT
GTCATCTTATTATTCAGTATTTATAACTTGCAAAGAAATGAATATCAGAGAGTGAGAGGAACTTGTTTAT
TGCAGCTTATAATGGTTACAAATAAAGCAATAGCATCACAAATTTCACAAATAAAGCATTTTTTTCACTG
CATTCTAGTTGTGGTTTGTCCAAACTCATCAATGTATCTTATCATGTCTGGCTCTAGCTATCCCGCCCCT
AACTCCGCCCATCCCGCCCCTAACTCCGCCCAGTTCCGCCCATTCTCCGCCCCATGGCTGACTAATTTTT
TTTATTTATGCAGAGGCCGAGGCCGCCTCGGCCTCTGAGCTATTCCAGAAGTAGTGAGGAGGCTTTTTTG
GAGGCCTAGGGACGTACCCAATTCGCCCTATAGTGAGTCGTATTACGCGCGCTCACTGGCCGTCGTTTTA
CAACGTCGTGACTGGGAAAACCCTGGCGTTACCCAACTTAATCGCCTTGCAGCACATCCCCCTTTCGCCA
GCTGGCGTAATAGCGAAGAGGCCCGCACCGATCGCCCTTCCCAACAGTTGCGCAGCCTGAATGGCGAATG
GG
[124 nt withheld, positions 11903-12026]
C
[91 nt withheld, positions 12028-12118]
A
[49 nt withheld, positions 12120-12168]
CCTTTGACGTTGGAGTCCACGTTCTTT
[37 nt withheld, positions 12196-12232]
ACCCTATCTCGGTCTATTCTTTTGATTTATAAGGGATTTTGCCGATTTCGGCCTATTGGTTAAAAAATGA
GCTGATTTAACAAAAATTTAACGCGAATTTTAACAAAATATTAACGCTTACAATTTAGGTGGCACTTTTC
GGGGAAATGTGCGCGGAACCCCTATTTGTTTATTTTTCTAAATACATTCAAATATGTATCCGCTCATGAG
ACAATAACCCTGATAAATGCTTCAATAATATTGAAAAAGGAAGAGTATGAGTATTCAACATTTCCGTGTC
GCCCTTATTCCCTTTTTTGCGGCATTTTGCCTTCCTGTTTTTGCTCACCCAGAAACGCTGGTGAAAGTAA
AAGATGCTGAAGATCAGTTGGGTGCACGAGTGGGTTACATCGAACTGGATCTCAACAGCGGTAAGATCCT
TGAGAGTTTTCGCCCCGAAGAACGTTTTCCAATGATGAGCACTTTTAAAGTTCTGCTATGTGGCGCGGTA
TTATCCCGTATTGACGCCGGGCAAGAGCAACTCGGTCGCCGCATACACTATTCTCAGAATGACTTGGTTG
AGTACTCACCAGTCACAGAAAAGCATCTTACGGATGGCATGACAGTAAGAGAATTATGCAGTGCTGCCAT
AACCATGAGTGATAACACTGCGGCCAACTTACTTCTGACAACGATCGGAGGACCGAAGGAGCTAACCGCT
TTTTTGCACAACATGGGGGATCATGTAACTCGCCTTGATCGTTGGGAACCGGAGCTGAATGAAGCCATAC
CAAACGACGAGCGTGACACCACGATGCCTGTAGCAATGGCAACAACGTTGCGCAAACTATTAACTGGCGA
ACTACTTACTCTAGCTTCCCGGCAACAATTAATAGACTGGATGGAGGCGGATAAAGTTGCAGGACCACTT
CTGCGCTCGGCCCTTCCGGCTGGCTGGTTTATTGCTGATAAATCTGGAGCCGGTGAGCGTGGGTCTCGCG
GTATCATTGCAGCACTGGGGCCAGATGGTAAGCCCTCCCGTATCGTAGTTATCTACACGACGGGGAGTCA
GGCAACTATGGATGAACGAAATAGACAGATCGCTGAGATAGGTGCCTCACTGATTAAGCATTGGTAACTG
TCAGACCAAGTTTACTCATATATACTTTAGATTGATTTAAAACTTCATTTTTAATTTAAAAGGATCTAGG
TGAAGATCCTTTTTGATAATCTCATGACCAAAATCCCTTAACGTGAGTTTTCGTTCCACTGAGCGTCAGA
CCCCGTAGAAAAGATCAAAGGATCTTCTTGAGATCCTTTTTTTCTGCGCGTAATCTGCTGCTTGCAAACA
AAAAAACCACCGCTACCAGCGGTGGTTTGTTTGCCGGATCAAGAGCTACCAACTCTTTTTCCGAAGGTAA
CTGGCTTCAGCAGAGCGCAGATACCAAATACTGTTCTTCTAGTGTAGCCGTAGTTAGGCCACCACTTCAA
GAACTCTGTAGCACCGCCTACATACCTCGCTCTGCTAATCCTGTTACCAGTGGCTGCTGCCAGTGGCGAT
AAGTCGTGTCTTACCGGGTTGGACTCAAGACGATAGTTACCGGATAAGGCGCAGCGGTCGGGCTGAACGG
GGGGTTCGTGCACACAGCCCAGCTTGGAGCGAACGACCTACACCGAACTGAGATACCTACAGCGTGAGCT
ATGAGAAAGCGCCACGCTTCCCGAAGGGAGAAAGGCGGACAGGTATCCGGTAAGCGGCAGGGTCGGAACA
GGAGAGCGCACGAGGGAGCTTCCAGGGGGAAACGCCTGGTATCTTTATAGTCCTGTCGGGTTTCGCCACC
TCTGACTTGAGCGTCGATTTTTGTGATGCTCGTCAGGGGGGCGGAGCCTATGGAAAAACGCCAGCAACGC
GGCCTTTTTACGGTTCCTGGCCTTTTGCTGGCCTTTTGCTCACATGTTCTTTCCTGCGTTATCCCCTGAT
TCTGTGGATAACCGTATTACCGCCTTTGAGTGAGCTGATACCGCTCGCCGCAGCCGAACGACCGAGCGCA
GCGAGTCAGTGAGCGAGGAAGCGGAAGAGCGCCCAATACGCAAACCGCCTCTCCCCGCGCGTTGGCCGAT
TCATTAATGCAGCTGGCACGACAGGTTTCCCGACTGGAAAGCGGGCAGTGAGCGCAACGCAATTAATGTG
AGTTAGCTCACTCATTAGGCACCCCAGGCTTTACACTTTATGCTTCCGGCTCGTATGTTGTGTGGAATTG
TGAGCGGATAACAATTTCACACAGGAAACAGCTATGACCATGATTACGCCAAGCGCGCAATTAACCCTCA
CTAAAGGGAACAAAAGCTGGAGCTGCAAGC
Features (pLannotate 1.2.2; 31 found; start..end, strand, type, name):
      5..231     +  promoter       RSV promoter: Rous sarcoma virus enhancer/promoter
    232..412     +  LTR            5' LTR (truncated): truncated 5' long terminal repeat (LTR) from HIV-1
    459..584     +  misc_feature   HIV-1 Ψ: packaging signal of human immunodeficiency virus type 1
    568..931     +  CDS            HIV-1 gag (fragment): gag protein from human immunodeficiency virus 1; gag
   1077..1310    +  misc_feature   RRE: The Rev response element (RRE) of HIV-1 allows for Rev-dependent mRNA export from the nucleus to the cytoplasm.
   1687..1713    +  CDS            Rev (fragment): human immunodeficiency virus 1 (HIV-1) Rev protein; rev; enhances nuclear export of unspliced and incompletely spliced viral mRNAs
   1720..1743    +  promoter       SV40 promoter (fragment): SV40 early promoter
   1744..1815    +  promoter       SV40 promoter (fragment): SV40 enhancer and early promoter
   1839..1974    +  rep_origin     SV40 ori: SV40 origin of replication
   2020..2616    +  CDS            PuroR (fragment): puromycin N-acetyltransferase; pac from Streptomyces; confers resistance to puromycin
   2665..2782    +  misc_feature   cPPT/CTS: central polypurine tract and central termination sequence of HIV-1
   2847..2913    +  CDS            small t antigen (fragment): SV40 (simian virus 40) small t antigen
   2920..4098    +  promoter       EF-1α promoter: strong constitutive promoter for human elongation factor EF-1α
   4115..10318   +  CDS            ARID1A (fragment): ARI1A_HUMAN - Also known as BAF250, BAF250A, C1orf4, OSA1, SMARCF1. Experimental evidence at protein level: Swiss-Prot protein existence level 1. Involved in transcriptional activation and repression of select genes by chromatin remodeling (alteration of DNA-nucleosome topology). Component of SWI/SNF chromatin remodeling complexes that carry out key enzymatic activities, changing chromatin structure by altering DNA-histone contacts within a nucleosome in an ATP-dependent manner. Binds DNA non-specifically. Belongs to the neural progenitors- specific chromatin remodeling complex (npBAF complex)
  10334..10387   +  promoter       U6 promoter (fragment): RNA polymerase III promoter for human U6 snRNA
  10429..11017   +  misc_feature   WPRE: woodchuck hepatitis virus posttranscriptional regulatory element
  11068..11087   +  misc_feature   cPPT/CTS (fragment): central polypurine tract and central termination sequence of HIV-1
  11089..11322   +  LTR            3' LTR (ΔU3): self-inactivating 3' long terminal repeat (LTR) from HIV-1
  11400..11521   +  polyA_signal   SV40 poly(A) signal: SV40 polyadenylation signal
  11561..11696   +  rep_origin     SV40 ori: SV40 origin of replication
  11717..11735   -  promoter       T7 promoter: promoter for bacteriophage T7 RNA polymerase
  11743..11898   +  CDS            lacZα (fragment): LacZα fragment of β-galactosidase; lacZ fragment
  11903..12331   +  rep_origin     f1 ori (sequence partly withheld): f1 bacteriophage origin of replication; arrow indicates direction of (+) strand synthesis
  12384..12488   +  promoter       AmpR promoter: bla
  12489..13349   +  CDS            AmpR: β-lactamase; bla; confers resistance to ampicillin, carbenicillin, and related antibiotics
  13520..14108   +  rep_origin     ori: high-copy-number ColE1/pMB1/pBR322/pUC origin of replication
  14291..14383   +  CDS            lacI (fragment): lac repressor; lacI; The lac repressor binds to the lac operator to inhibit transcription in E. coli. This inhibition can be relieved by adding lactose or isopropyl-β-D-thiogalactopyranoside (IPTG).
  14396..14417   +  protein_bind   CAP binding site: CAP binding activates transcription in the presence of cAMP. E. coli catabolite activator protein
  14432..14462   +  promoter       lac promoter: promoter for the E. coli lac operon
  14466..14488   +  protein_bind   lac operator (fragment): The lac repressor binds to the lac operator to inhibit transcription in E. coli. This inhibition can be relieved by adding lactose or isopropyl-β-D-thiogalactopyranoside (IPTG). lac repressor encoded by lacI
  14531..14549   +  promoter       T3 promoter: promoter for bacteriophage T3 RNA polymerase
