[The description below was written by a language model from this plasmid's Addgene catalogue record and pLannotate feature annotations shown in this document.]
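Description:
TFORF2433 is a lentiviral mammalian expression plasmid built on the pLX_TRC317 backbone and belongs to a barcoded library of transcription factor open reading frames intended for overexpression screens. It carries human ARID1A (BAF250a), a DNA-binding subunit of SWI/SNF (BAF) chromatin remodelling complexes, as a synthesized ORF of about 6.3 kb, giving a total plasmid of roughly 14.6 kb. In bacteria it is maintained through a high-copy ColE1/pUC-type origin and ampicillin resistance (β-lactamase), and it also carries an f1 origin. The depositor warns that the plasmid can recombine during propagation.

The viral portion has a third-generation, self-inactivating layout. An RSV promoter drives a truncated HIV-1 5' LTR, followed by the Ψ packaging signal with a gag fragment, the Rev response element and a cPPT/CTS, and the cassette ends in a ΔU3 3' LTR with an SV40 polyadenylation signal beyond it. Two expression units lie between the LTRs. An SV40 early promoter drives puromycin N-acetyltransferase for selection of transduced cells, and a strong constitutive EF-1α promoter drives the ARID1A coding sequence. A WPRE downstream of the ORF enhances transcript stability and expression.

According to the record, each library member carries a unique 24-bp barcode so that the ORF can be identified in pooled screens. The barcode is not annotated in the feature table, although a short gap containing a U6 promoter fragment sits between the ORF and the WPRE. The construct is used to make lentivirus for stable ARID1A overexpression, either individually or within pooled screens of directed differentiation.
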