Addgene plasmid #144027: TFORF2433
Purpose: Lentiviral vector for overexpressing transcription factor ORFs with unique 24-bp barcodes. Barcodes facilitate identification of transcription factors in pooled screens.
Depositing lab: Feng Zhang. Depositing organization: Broad Institute. Publication: A transcription factor atlas of directed differentiation. Joung J, Ma S, Tay T, Geiger-Schuller KR, Kirchgatterer PC, Verdine VK, Guo B, Arias-Garcia MA, Allen WE, Singh A, Kuksenko O, Abudayyeh OO, Gootenberg JS, Fu Z, Macrae RK, Buenrostro JD, Regev A, Zhang F. Cell. 2023 Jan 5;186(1):209-229.e26. doi: 10.1016/j.cell.2022.11.026. PubMed 36608654.
Backbone
  Vector backbone: pLX_TRC317
  Backbone manufacturer: Broad Institute Genetic Perturbation Platform
  Backbone size w/o insert (bp): 8264
  Vector type: Mammalian Expression, Lentiviral
  Selectable markers: Puromycin
Growth in bacteria
  Bacterial resistance: Ampicillin, 100 μg/mL
  Growth temperature: 37°C
  Growth strain: NEB Stable
  Copy number: High Copy
Gene/Insert
  Gene/Insert name: ARID1A
  Species: H. sapiens (human)
  Insert size (bp): 6308
  Entrez Gene: ARID1A (a.k.a. B120, BAF250, BAF250a, BM029, C1orf4, CSS2, ELD, MRD14, OSA1, P270, SMARCF1, hELD, hOSA1)
  Promoter: EF1a
  Cloning method: Unknown
  Sequencing primers: 5′ GGGTGGAGACTGAAGTTAGGCCAG; 3′ CACATAGCGTAAAAGGAGCAACATAG
Terms and licenses: Academic/Nonprofit Terms; Industry Terms: Not Available to Industry
Depositor comments: NM_139135,ENST00000457599 . The transcription factor ORF portion of this plasmid was synthesized by Genewiz. Please test multiple small colonies in case of plasmid recombination. To make this collection available in a timely manner, a portion of this collection was not fully sequenced by Addgene. If an Addgene verified full plasmid sequence is not available, please contact us prior to placing an order to request the full sequence.
How to cite: TFORF2433 was a gift from Feng Zhang (Addgene plasmid # 144027 ; http://n2t.net/addgene:144027 ; RRID:Addgene_144027)
