>Addgene plasmid #144027 | TFORF2433 | depositor partial sequence | sequence record 284205 | Insert
ACCGCCACCATGGCCGCGCAGGTCGCCCCCGCCGCCGCCAGCAGCCTGGGCAACCCGCCGCCGCCGCCGC
CCTCGGAGCTGAAGAAAGCCGAGCAGCAGCAGCGGGAGGAGGCGGGGGGCGAGGCGGCGGCGGCGGCAGC
GGCCGAGCGCGGGGAAATGAAGGCAGCCGCCGGGCAGGAAAGCGAGGGCCCCGCCGTGGGGCCGCCGCAG
CCGCTGGGAAAGGAGCTGCAGGACGGGGCCGAGAGCAATGGGGGTGGCGGCGGCGGCGGAGCCGGCAGCG
GCGGCGGGCCCGGCGCGGAGCCGGACCTGAAGAACTCGAACGGGAACGCGGGCCCTAGGCCCGCCCTGAA
CAATAACCTCACGGAGCCGCCCGGCGGCGGCGGTGGCGGCAGCAGCGATGGGGTGGGGGCGCCTCCTCAC
TCAGCCGCGGCCGCCTTGCCGCCCCCAGCCTACGGCTTCGGGCAACCCTACGGCCGGAGCCCGTCTGCCG
TCGCCGCCGCCGCGGCCGCCGTCTTCCACCAACAACATGGCGGACAACAAAGCCCTGGCCTGGCAGCGCT
GCAGAGCGGCGGCGGCGGGGGCCTGGAGCCCTACGCGGGGCCCCAGCAGAACTCTCACGACCACGGCTTC
CCCAACCACCAGTACAACTCCTACTACCCCAACCGCAGCGCCTACCCCCCGCCCGCCCCGGCCTACGCGC
TGAGCTCCCCGAGAGGTGGCACTCCGGGCTCCGGCGCGGCGGCGGCTGCCGGCTCCAAGCCGCCTCCCTC
CTCCAGCGCCTCCGCCTCCTCGTCGTCTTCGTCCTTCGCTCAGCAGCGCTTCGGGGCCATGGGGGGAGGC
GGCCCCTCCGCGGCCGGCGGGGGAACTCCCCAGCCCACCGCCACCCCCACCCTCAACCAACTGCTCACGT
CGCCCAGCTCGGCCCGGGGCTACCAGGGCTACCCCGGGGGCGACTACAGTGGCGGGCCCCAGGACGGGGG
CGCCGGCAAGGGCCCGGCGGACATGGCCTCGCAGTGTTGGGGGGCTGCGGCGGCGGCAGCTGCGGCGGCG
GCCGCCTCGGGAGGGGCCCAACAAAGGAGCCACCACGCGCCCATGAGCCCCGGGAGCAGCGGCGGCGGGG
GGCAGCCGCTCGCCCGGACCCCTCAGCCATCCAGTCCAATGGATCAGATGGGCAAGATGAGACCTCAGCC
ATATGGCGGGACTAACCCATACTCGCAGCAACAGGGACCTCCGTCAGGACCGCAGCAAGGACATGGGTAC
CCAGGGCAGCCATACGGGTCCCAGACCCCGCAGCGGTACCCGATGACCATGCAGGGCCGGGCGCAGAGTG
CCATGGGCGGCCTCTCTTATACACAGCAGATTCCTCCTTATGGACAACAAGGCCCCAGCGGGTATGGTCA
ACAGGGCCAGACTCCATATTACAACCAGCAAAGTCCTCACCCTCAGCAGCAGCAGCCACCCTACTCCCAG
CAACCACCGTCCCAGACCCCTCATGCCCAACCTTCGTATCAGCAGCAGCCACAGTCTCAACCACCACAGC
TCCAGTCCTCTCAGCCTCCATACTCCCAGCAGCCATCCCAGCCTCCACATCAGCAGTCCCCGGCTCCATA
CCCCTCCCAGCAGTCGACGACACAGCAGCACCCCCAGAGCCAGCCCCCCTACTCACAGCCACAGGCTCAG
TCTCCTTACCAGCAGCAGCAACCTCAGCAGCCAGCACCCTCGACGCTCTCCCAGCAGGCTGCGTATCCTC
AGCCCCAGTCTCAGCAGTCCCAGCAAACTGCCTATTCCCAGCAGCGCTTCCCTCCACCGCAGGAGCTATC
TCAAGATTCATTTGGGTCTCAGGCATCCTCAGCCCCCTCAATGACCTCCAGTAAGGGAGGGCAAGAAGAT
ATGAACCTGAGCCTTCAGTCAAGACCCTCCAGCTTGCCTGATCTATCTGGTTCAATAGATGACCTCCCCA
TGGGGACAGAAGGAGCTCTGAGTCCTGGAGTGAGCACATCAGGGATTTCCAGCAGCCAAGGAGAGCAGAG
TAATCCAGCTCAGTCTCCTTTCTCTCCTCATACCTCCCCTCACCTGCCTGGCATCCGAGGCCCTTCCCCG
TCCCCTGTTGGCTCTCCCGCCAGTGTTGCTCAGTCTCGCTCAGGACCACTCTCGCCTGCTGCAGTGCCAG
GCAACCAGATGCCACCTCGGCCACCCAGTGGCCAGTCGGACAGCATCATGCATCCTTCCATGAACCAATC
AAGCATTGCCCAAGATCGAGGTTATATGCAGAGGAACCCCCAGATGCCCCAGTACAGTTCCCCCCAGCCC
GGCTCAGCCTTATCTCCGCGTCAGCCTTCCGGAGGACAGATACACACAGGCATGGGCTCCTACCAGCAGA
ACTCCATGGGGAGCTATGGTCCCCAGGGGGGTCAGTATGGCCCACAAGGTGGCTACCCCAGGCAGCCAAA
CTATAATGCCTTGCCCAATGCCAACTACCCCAGTGCAGGCATGGCTGGAGGCATAAACCCCATGGGTGCC
GGAGGTCAAATGCATGGACAGCCTGGCATCCCACCTTATGGCACACTCCCTCCAGGGAGGATGAGTCACG
CCTCCATGGGCAACCGGCCTTATGGCCCTAACATGGCCAATATGCCACCTCAGGTTGGGTCAGGGATGTG
TCCCCCACCAGGGGGCATGAACCGGAAAACCCAAGAAACTGCTGTCGCCATGCATGTTGCTGCCAACTCT
ATCCAAAACAGGCCGCCAGGCTACCCCAATATGAATCAAGGGGGCATGATGGGAACTGGACCTCCTTATG
GACAAGGGATTAATAGTATGGCTGGCATGATCAACCCTCAGGGACCCCCATATTCCATGGGTGGAACCAT
GGCCAACAATTCTGCAGGGATGGCAGCCAGCCCAGAGATGATGGGCCTTGGGGATGTAAAGTTAACTCCA
GCCACCAAAATGAACAACAAGGCAGATGGGACACCCAAGACAGAATCCAAATCCAAGAAATCCAGTTCTT
CTACTACAACCAATGAGAAGATCACCAAGTTGTATGAGCTGGGTGGTGAGCCTGAGAGGAAGATGTGGGT
GGACCGTTATCTGGCCTTCACTGAGGAGAAGGCCATGGGCATGACAAATCTGCCTGCTGTGGGTAGGAAA
CCTCTGGACCTCTATCGCCTCTATGTGTCTGTGAAGGAGATTGGTGGATTGACTCAGGTCAACAAGAACA
AAAAATGGCGGGAACTTGCAACCAACCTCAATGTGGGCACATCAAGCAGTGCTGCCAGCTCCTTGAAAAA
GCAGTATATCCAGTGTCTCTATGCCTTTGAATGCAAGATTGAACGGGGAGAAGACCCTCCCCCAGACATC
TTTGCAGCTGCTGATTCCAAGAAGTCCCAGCCCAAGATCCAGCCTCCCTCTCCTGCGGGATCAGGATCTA
TGCAGGGGCCCCAGACTCCCCAGTCAACCAGCAGTTCCATGGCAGAAGGAGGAGACTTAAAGCCACCAAC
TCCAGCATCCACACCACACAGTCAGATCCCCCCATTGCCAGGCATGAGCAGGAGCAATTCAGTTGGGATC
CAGGATGCCTTTAATGATGGAAGTGACTCCACATTCCAGAAGCGGAATTCCATGACTCCAAACCCTGGGT
ATCAGCCCAGTATGAATACCTCTGACATGATGGGGCGCATGTCCTATGAGCCAAATAAGGATCCTTATGG
CAGCATGAGGAAAGCTCCAGGGAGTGATCCCTTCATGTCCTCAGGGCAGGGCCCCAACGGCGGGATGGGT
GACCCCTACAGTCGTGCTGCCGGCCCTGGGCTAGGAAATGTGGCGATGGGACCACGACAGCACTATCCCT
ATGGAGGTCCTTATGACAGAGTGAGGACGGAGCCTGGAATAGGGCCTGAGGGAAACATGAGCACTGGGGC
CCCACAGCCGAATCTCATGCCTTCCAACCCAGACTCGGGGATGTATTCTCCTAGCCGCTACCCCCCGCAG
CAGCAGCAGCAGCAGCAGCAACGACATGATTCCTATGGCAATCAGTTCTCCACCCAAGGCACCCCTTCTG
GCAGCCCCTTCCCCAGCCAGCAGACTACAATGTATCAACAGCAACAGCAGGTATCCAGCCCTGCTCCCCT
GCCCCGGCCAATGGAGAACCGCACCTCTCCTAGCAAGTCTCCATTCCTGCACTCTGGGATGAAAATGCAG
AAGGCAGGTCCCCCAGTACCTGCCTCGCACATAGCACCTGCCCCTGTGCAGCCCCCCATGATTCGGCGGG
ATATCACCTTCCCACCTGGCTCTGTTGAAGCCACACAGCCTGTGTTGAAGCAGAGGAGGCGGCTCACAAT
GAAAGACATTGGAACCCCGGAGGCATGGCGGGTAATGATGTCCCTCAAGTCTGGTCTCCTGGCAGAGAGC
ACATGGGCATTAGATACCATCAACATCCTGCTGTATGATGACAACAGCATCATGACCTTCAACCTCAGTC
AGCTCCCAGGGTTGCTAGAGCTCCTTGTAGAATATTTCCGACGATGCCTGATTGAGATCTTTGGCATTTT
AAAGGAGTATGAGGTGGGTGACCCAGGACAGAGAACGCTACTGGATCCTGGGAGGTTCAGCAAGGTGTCT
AGTCCAGCTCCCATGGAGGGTGGGGAAGAAGAAGAAGAACTTCTAGGTCCTAAACTAGAAGAGGAAGAAG
AAGAGGAAGTAGTTGAAAATGATGAGGAGATAGCCTTTTCAGGCAAGGACAAGCCAGCTTCAGAGAATAG
TGAGGAGAAGCTGATCAGTAAGTTTGACAAGCTTCCAGTAAAGATCGTACAGAAGAATGATCCATTTGTG
GTGGACTGCTCAGATAAGCTTGGGCGTGTGCAGGAGTTTGACAGTGGCCTGCTGCACTGGCGGATTGGTG
GGGGGGACACCACTGAGCATATCCAGACCCACTTCGAGAGCAAGACAGAGCTGCTGCCTTCCCGGCCTCA
CGCACCCTGCCCACCAGCCCCTCGGAAGCATGTGACAACAGCAGAGGGTACACCAGGGACAACAGACCAG
GAGGGGCCCCCACCTGATGGACCTCCAGAAAAACGGATCACAGCCACTATGGATGACATGTTGTCTACTC
GGTCTAGCACCTTGACCGAGGATGGAGCTAAGAGTTCAGAGGCCATCAAGGAGAGCAGCAAGTTTCCATT
TGGCATTAGCCCAGCACAGAGCCACCGGAACATCAAGATCCTAGAGGACGAACCCCACAGTAAGGATGAG
ACCCCACTGTGTACCCTTCTGGACTGGCAGGATTCTCTTGCCAAGCGCTGCGTCTGTGTGTCCAATACCA
TTCGAAGCCTGTCATTTGTGCCAGGCAATGACTTTGAGATGTCCAAACACCCAGGGCTGCTGCTCATCCT
GGGCAAGCTGATCCTGCTGCACCACAAGCACCCAGAACGGAAGCAGGCACCACTAACTTATGAAAAGGAG
GAGGAACAGGACCAAGGGGTGAGCTGCAACAAAGTGGAGTGGTGGTGGGACTGCTTGGAGATGCTCCGGG
AAAACACCTTGGTTACACTCGCCAACATCTCGGGGCAGTTGGACCTATCTCCATACCCCGAGAGCATTTG
CCTGCCTGTCCTGGACGGACTCCTACACTGGGCAGTTTGCCCTTCAGCTGAAGCCCAGGACCCCTTTTCC
ACCCTGGGCCCCAATGCCGTCCTTTCCCCGCAGAGACTGGTCTTGGAAACCCTCAGCAAACTCAGCATCC
AGGACAACAATGTGGACCTGATTCTGGCCACACCCCCCTTCAGCCGCCTGGAGAAGTTGTATAGCACTAT
GGTGCGCTTCCTCAGTGACCGAAAGAACCCGGTGTGCCGGGAGATGGCTGTGGTACTGCTGGCCAACCTG
GCTCAGGGGGACAGCCTGGCAGCTCGTGCCATTGCAGTGCAGAAGGGCAGTATCGGCAACCTCCTGGGCT
TCCTAGAGGACAGCCTTGCCGCCACACAGTTCCAGCAGAGCCAGGCCAGCCTCCTCCACATGCAGAACCC
ACCCTTTGAGCCAACTAGTGTGGACATGATGCGGCGGGCTGCCCGCGCGCTGCTTGCCTTGGCCAAGGTG
GACGAGAACCACTCAGAGTTTACTCTGTACGAATCACGGCTGTTGGACATCTCGGTATCACCGTTGATGA
ACTCATTGGTTTCACAAGTCATTTGTGATGTACTGTTTTTGATTGGCCAGTCATAGTAATGAACTAGTCC
GTAACTTGAAAGTATTTCGATTTCTTGGCTTTATATATCTTGTGGAAAGGACGAGGAGATAGAAGCTAGG
GCGTTTAT
