>Addgene plasmid #144027 | TFORF2433 | depositor partial sequence | sequence record 284206 | Barcode
GGAGATAGAAGCTAGGGCGTTTAT
